Addgene plasmid #68379: pJH123
Purpose: (Empty Backbone) pJH122 variant Gateway destination
Depositing lab: Trevor Charles. Depositing organization: University of Waterloo.
Backbone
  Vector backbone: pK19mobsacB
  Selectable markers: Hygromycin
Growth in bacteria
  Bacterial resistance: Chloramphenicol and Kanamycin, 25 & 50 μg/mL
  Growth temperature: 37°C
  Growth strain: DB3.1
  Copy number: High Copy
Terms and licenses: Academic/Nonprofit Terms; Industry Terms: Not Available to Industry
How to cite: pJH123 was a gift from Trevor Charles (Addgene plasmid # 68379 ; http://n2t.net/addgene:68379 ; RRID:Addgene_68379)
