[The description below was written by a language model from this plasmid's Addgene catalogue record and pLannotate feature annotations shown in this document.]
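Description:
pJH123 is an empty Gateway destination vector built on the mobilizable suicide backbone pK19mobsacB and described in the record only as a variant of pJH122. It replicates in E. coli from a high-copy ColE1/pUC-type origin and carries the backbone's neo (kanamycin resistance) gene. It also has the incP oriT with a traJ fragment, which allows conjugal transfer into other bacteria when transfer functions are supplied in trans. The sacB levansucrase gene with its native promoter provides sucrose counter-selection. Propagation uses kanamycin plus chloramphenicol in a ccdB-tolerant strain (DB3.1), which is needed because of the toxic Gateway cassette.

The engineered region sits within the lacZα/multiple cloning site area and is bracketed by two φC31 integrase attB sites in opposite orientation. This arrangement is consistent with integrase-mediated cassette exchange or integration at matching attP sites, although the record does not state this use. Between the attB sites lies a hygromycin resistance gene followed by a NOS terminator. An adjacent cauliflower mosaic virus-derived fragment probably represents a CaMV promoter region, but no promoter is annotated as such. Next comes the Gateway cassette, containing the chloramphenicol resistance gene and ccdB between attR sites. The annotation tool labels both as attR1, though a standard cassette would carry attR1 and attR2. A pair of FRT sites flanks this cassette, so FLP recombinase could act on the region after delivery. An LR reaction with an entry clone replaces CmR-ccdB with the fragment of interest. The record does not specify the intended recipient organism or the differences from pJH122.
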