Features (pLannotate 1.2.2; 37 found; start..end, strand, type, name):
     20..50      +  promoter       lac promoter: promoter for the E. coli lac operon
     58..74      +  protein_bind   lac operator: The lac repressor binds to the lac operator to inhibit transcription in E. coli. This inhibition can be relieved by adding lactose or isopropyl-β-D-thiogalactopyranoside (IPTG). lac repressor encoded by lacI
    117..150     +  protein_bind   attB: minimal attB site for the φC31 integrase (Groth et al., 2000) phage φC31 integrase
    200..449     -  terminator     NOS terminator: nopaline synthase terminator and poly(A) signal
    466..660     -  CDS            yokD (fragment): YOKD_BACSU - Experimental evidence at protein level: Swiss-Prot protein existence level 1. May contribute to antibiotic resistance. From Bacillus subtilis (strain 168).
    678..1703    -  CDS            HygR: aminoglycoside phosphotransferase from E. coli; aph(4)-Ia; confers resistance to hygromycin
   1847..2119    -  CDS            POL_CAMVC (fragment): Protein inferred from homology: Swiss-Prot protein existence level 3. Encodes for at least two polypeptides: protease (PR) and reverse transcriptase (RT). The protease processes the polyprotein in cis. Reverse transcriptase is multifunctional enzyme that converts the viral RNA genome into dsDNA in viral cytoplasmic capsids. This enzyme displays a DNA polymerase activity that can copy either DNA or RNA templates, and a ribonuclease H (RNase H) activity that cleaves the RNA strand of RNA-DNA heteroduplexes in a partially processive 3'- to 5'- endonucleasic mode. Neo-synthesized pregenomic RNA (p
   2122..2171    -  misc_feature   MCS (fragment): pUC18/19 multiple cloning site
   2189..2236    -  protein_bind   FRT: FLP-mediated recombination occurs in the 8-bp core sequence TCTAGAAA (Turan and Bode, 2011). FLP recombinase from the Saccharomyces cerevisiae 2μ plasmid
   2278..2298    +  protein_bind   attB2: mutant version of attB; core recombination site for the Gateway® BP reaction BP Clonase™
   2282..2401    +  protein_bind   attR1: mutant version of attR; recombination site for the Gateway® LR reaction LR Clonase™
   2445..2747    -  CDS            ccdB: CCDB_ECOLI - Also known as G, letB, letD. Experimental evidence at protein level: Swiss-Prot protein existence level 1. Toxic component of a type II toxin-antitoxin (TA) system, functioning in plasmid maintainence. Responsible for the post- segregational killing (PSK) of plasmid-free cells, also referred to as a plasmid addiction system. Half-life of over 2 hours. Cell killing by CcdB is accompanied by filamentation, defects in chromosome and plasmid segregation, defects in cell division, formation of anucleate cells, decreased DNA synthesis and plasmid loss. Interferes with the activity of DN
   2752..2910    -  CDS            ccdA (fragment): CCDA_ECO57 - Also known as H, letA. Experimental evidence at protein level: Swiss-Prot protein existence level 1. Antitoxin component of a type II toxin-antitoxin (TA) system which inhibits the post-segregational killing (PSK) of plasmid-free cells, also referred to as a plasmid addiction system. Binds to and blocks the activity of CcdB; will also remove bound CcdB protein from the CcdB-GyrA complex by forming a CcdA-CcdB complex, a process termed rejuvenation. Functions as a transcriptional corepressor for the ccdAB operon, repression also requires CcdB (By similarity). From Escherichia coli
   3089..3748    -  CDS            CmR: chloramphenicol acetyltransferase; cat; confers resistance to chloramphenicol
   3749..3778    -  promoter       cat promoter (fragment): promoter of the E. coli cat gene encoding chloramphenicol acetyltransferase
   3802..3832    -  promoter       lac UV5 promoter: E. coli lac promoter with an "up" mutation
   3857..3981    -  protein_bind   attR1: mutant version of attR; recombination site for the Gateway® LR reaction LR Clonase™
   4022..4069    +  protein_bind   FRT: FLP-mediated recombination occurs in the 8-bp core sequence TCTAGAAA (Turan and Bode, 2011). FLP recombinase from the Saccharomyces cerevisiae 2μ plasmid
   4087..4136    +  misc_feature   MCS (fragment): pUC18/19 multiple cloning site
   4137..4170    -  protein_bind   attB: minimal attB site for the φC31 integrase (Groth et al., 2000) phage φC31 integrase
   4171..4204    -  misc_feature   MCS (fragment): pUC18/19 multiple cloning site
   4201..4358    +  CDS            lacZα (fragment): LacZα fragment of β-galactosidase; lacZ fragment
   4371..4694    +  CDS            tnpA (fragment): TN5P_ECOLX - Also known as tnp. Experimental evidence at protein level: Swiss-Prot protein existence level 1. Mediates transposition of transposon Tn5 by a 'cut and paste' mechanism. First, the monomeric transposase binds the 19 bp inverted DNA repeats flanking the transposon. Then, dimerization of the DNA- bound transposase creates a synaptic DNA complex. After nicking of the first DNA strand, excision of the transposon proceeds through a series of intermediates. The transposase then mediates the insertion of the transposon at a new site by strand transfer. The activity of the wild- type tran
   4726..5517    +  CDS            neo: KKA2_KLEPN - Also known as kan, nptII. Experimental evidence at protein level: Swiss-Prot protein existence level 1. Resistance to kanamycin, neomycin, paromomycin, ribostamycin, butirosin and gentamicin B. From Klebsiella pneumoniae.
   5566..6011    +  promoter       sacB promoter: sacR; sacB promoter and control region
   6012..7433    +  CDS            SacB: secreted levansucrase that renders bacterial growth sensitive to sucrose; Bacillus subtilis sacB; negative selection marker
   7470..7568    +  CDS            ble (fragment): BLE_KLEPN - Experimental evidence at protein level: Swiss-Prot protein existence level 1. Binding protein with a strong affinity to the bleomycin family of antibiotics. Binds to CL990; an antimitotic-antibiotic compound. From Klebsiella pneumoniae.
   7569..7754    -  CDS            traJ (fragment): oriT-recognizing protein; traJ
   7787..7896    -  oriT           oriT: incP origin of transfer
   8131..8221    -  promoter       cat promoter: promoter of the E. coli cat gene encoding chloramphenicol acetyltransferase
   8342..8418    +  mobile_element IS1 (fragment): prokaryotic transposable element IS1
   8415..8505    -  promoter       cat promoter: promoter of the E. coli cat gene encoding chloramphenicol acetyltransferase
   8626..8700    +  mobile_element IS1 (fragment): prokaryotic transposable element IS1
   8701..8754    +  CDS            ble (fragment): BLE_KLEPN - Experimental evidence at protein level: Swiss-Prot protein existence level 1. Binding protein with a strong affinity to the bleomycin family of antibiotics. Binds to CL990; an antimitotic-antibiotic compound. From Klebsiella pneumoniae.
   8865..9453    +  rep_origin     ori: high-copy-number ColE1/pMB1/pBR322/pUC origin of replication
   9636..9728    +  CDS            lacI (fragment): lac repressor; lacI; The lac repressor binds to the lac operator to inhibit transcription in E. coli. This inhibition can be relieved by adding lactose or isopropyl-β-D-thiogalactopyranoside (IPTG).
   9741..5       +  protein_bind   CAP binding site (across the origin): CAP binding activates transcription in the presence of cAMP. E. coli catabolite activator protein
>Addgene plasmid #68379 | pJH123 | depositor full sequence | sequence record 127728 | pJH123 sequence 9757 bps
CTCATTAGGCACCCCAGGCTTTACACTTTATGCTTCCGGCTCGTATGTTGTGTGGAATTGTGAGCGGATA
ACAATTTCACACAGGAAACAGCTATGACCATGATTACGCCAAGCTTGTGCCAGGGCGTGCCCTTGGGCTC
CCCGGGCGCGTGAAATAAGTGGCTGCGCGCATAAAGCGGGTGATGGGACTAACGCCTGACTAGTAACATA
GATGACACCGCGCGCGATAATTTATCCTAGTTTGCGCGCTATATTTTGTTTTCTATCGCGTATTAAATGT
ATAATTGCGGGACTCTAATCGTAAAAACCCATCTCATAAATAACGTCATGCATTACATGTTAATTATTAC
ATGCTTAACGTAATTCAACAGAAATTATATGATAATCATCGCAAGACCGGCAACAGGATTCAATCTTAAG
AAACTTTATTGCCAAATGTTTGAACGATCGGGGATCCAGATCCCGGACAATCGTGCCCTGGGGACCAACA
CAATCCAGAAGGGCCTGAATCACTGCGACCGGCCCTCCCGCGACCCAGCCGAGCGAGCTTAGCGAACTGT
GGACGAGAACTGTGCCACCAAGCGTAAGGCCGTTCTCTCGCATTTGCCTTGCTAGGCTCGCGCGAGTTGC
TGGCTGAGGCGTTCTCGAAATCAGCTCTTGTTCGGTCGGCATCTACTCTATTCCTTTGCCCTCGGACGAG
TGCTGGGGCGTCGGTTTCCACTATCGGCGAGTACTTCTACACAGCCATCGGTCCAGACGGCCGCGCTTCT
GCGGGCGATTTGTGTACGCCCGACAGTCCCGGCTCCGGATCGGACGATTGCGTCGCATCGACCCTGCGCC
CAAGCTGCATCATCGAAATTGCCGTCAACCAAGCTCTGATAGAGTTGGTCAAGACCAATGCGGAGCATAT
ACGCCCGGAGCCGCGGCGATCCTGCAAGCTCCGGATGCCTCCGCTCGAAGTAGCGCGTCTGCTGCTCCAT
ACAAGCCAACCACGGCCTCCAGAAGAAGATGTTGGCGACCTCGTATTGGGAATCCCCGAACATCGCCTCG
CTCCAGTCAATGACCGCTGTTATGCGGCCATTGTCCGTCAGGACATTGTTGGAGCCGAAATCCGCGTGCA
CGAGGTGCCGGACTTCGGGGCAGTCCTCGGCCCAAAGCATCAGCTCATCGAGAGCCTGCGCGACGGACGC
ACTGACGGTGTCGTCCATCACAGTTTGCCAGTGATACACATGGGGATCAGCAATCGCGCATATGAAATCA
CGCCATGTAGTGTATTGACCGATTCCTTGCGGTCCGAATGGGCCGAACCCGCTCGTCTGGCTAAGATCGG
CCGCAGCGATCGCATCCATGGCCTCCGCGACCGGCTGCAGAACAGCGGGCAGTTCGGTTTCAGGCAGGTC
TTGCAACGTGACACCCTGTGCACGGCGGGAGATGCAATAGGTCAGGCTCTCGCTGAATTCCCCAATGTCA
AGCACTTCCGGAATCGGGAGCGCGGCCGATGCAAAGTGCCGATAAACATAACGATCTTTGTAGAAACCAT
CGGCGCAGCTATTTACCCGCAGGACATATCCACGCCCTCCTACATCGAAGCTGAAAGCACGAGATTCTTC
GCCCTCCGAGAGCTGCATCAGGTCGGAGACGCTGTCGAACTTTTCGATCAGAAACTTCTCGACAGACGTC
GCGGTGAGTTCAGGCTTTTTCATATCTTGCCCCCCGGGATCTGTTGTAAGGAGTCTAGAGCTTGGAGGTC
TGATTTTCTCAGTCTCCAGAGATGTGTTTATATAGGTAGTAACCTTTTTGATATCAGCCACAAGTGTGTG
GGAATCTTATCTTCGGATTTCAATTAGGAATTAACCTTATTGAATTCTCTTGAAAGGAAGTCCGCAAAGT
GGTTGTCGGTTCCTTTAATATGTTCAACATCAAACGAATAGTGGCTAAGCCATGCTTGCCATCTGATGTT
TCTTCCAAGTTTTGAATCTCCTTTGTAATTAAGGTTAACAAAACTCTTGAAATGAGTATTATCTGTCCTA
ATCAGAAAATGAACAGGAGTTAGATAAATACTGAATTTCTTTATAGTATTTATTACCGCCAATGTCTCTT
TGTCATTGCTGTGGTAATTCGGCATGCCTGCAGGTCGACTCTAGAGGATCCCCGGGTACCGAGCTCGAAT
TAGCTTCAAAAGCGCTCTGAAGTTCCTATACTTTCTAGAGAATAGGAACTTCGGAATAGGAACTTCAAGA
TCCCCTGATTCCCTTTGTCAACAGCAATGGATATCAACCACTTTGTACAAGAAAGCTGAACGAGAAACGT
AAAATGATATAAATATCAATATATTAAATTAGATTTTGCATAAAAAACAGACTACATAATACTGTAAAAC
ACAACATATTCAGTCACTATGGTCGACCTGCAGACTGGCTGTGTATAAGGGAGCCTGACATTTATATTCC
CCAGAACATCAGGTTAATGGCGTTTTTGATGTCATTTTCGCGGTGGCTGAGATCAGCCACTTCTTCCCCG
ATAACGGAGACCGGCACACTGGCCATATCGGTGGTCATCATGCGCCAGCTTTCATCCCCGATATGCACCA
CCGGGTAAAGTTCACGGGAGACTTTATCTGACAGCAGACGTGCACTGGCCAGGGGGATCACCATCCGTCG
CCCGGGCGTGTCAATAATATCACTCTGTACATCCACAAACAGACGATAACGGCTCTCTCTTTTATAGGTG
TAAACCTTAAACTGCATTTCACCAGCCCCTGTTCTCGTCAGCAAAAGAGCCGTTCATTTCAATAAACCGG
GCGACCTCAGCCATCCCTTCCTGATTTTCCGCTTTCCAGCGTTCGGCACGCAGACGACGGGCTTCATTCT
GCATGGTTGTGCTTACCAGACCGGAGATATTGACATCATATATGCCTTGAGCAACTGATAGCTGTCGCTG
TCAACTGTCACTGTAATACGCTGCTTCATAGCATACCTCTTTTTGACATACTTCGGGTATACATATCAGT
ATATATTCTTATACCGCAAAAATCAGCGCGCAAATACGCATACTGTTATCTGGCTTTTAGTAAGCCGGAT
CCAGATCTTTACGCCCCGCCCTGCCACTCATCGCAGTACTGTTGTAATTCATTAAGCATTCTGCCGACAT
GGAAGCCATCACAGACGGCATGATGAACCTGAATCGCCAGCGGCATCAGCACCTTGTCGCCTTGCGTATA
ATATTTGCCCATGGTGAAAACGGGGGCGAAGAAGTTGTCCATATTGGCCACGTTTAAATCAAAACTGGTG
AAACTCACCCAGGGATTGGCTGAGACGAAAAACATATTCTCAATAAACCCTTTAGGGAAATAGGCCAGGT
TTTCACCGTAACACGCCACATCTTGCGAATATATGTGTAGAAACTGCCGGAAATCGTCGTGGTATTCACT
CCAGAGCGATGAAAACGTTTCAGTTTGCTCATGGAAAACGGTGTAACAAGGGTGAACACTATCCCATATC
ACCAGCTCACCGTCTTTCATTGCCATACGGAATTCCGGATGAGCATTCATCAGGCGGGCAAGAATGTGAA
TAAAGGCCGGATAAAACTTGTGCTTATTTTTCTTTACGGTCTTTAAAAAGGCCGTAATATCCAGCTGAAC
GGTCTGGTTATAGGTACATTGAGCAACTGACTGAAATGCCTCAAAATGTTCTTTACGATGCCATTGGGAT
ATATCAACGGTGGTATATCCAGTGATTTTTTTCTCCATTTTAGCTTCCTTAGCTCCTGAAAATCTCGACG
GATCCTAACTCAAAATCCACACATTATACGAGCCGGAAGCATAAAGTGTAAAGCCTGGGGTGCCTAATGC
GGCCGCCATAGTGACTGGATATGTTGTGTTTTACAGTATTATGTAGTCTGTTTTTTATGCAAAATCTAAT
TTAATATATTGATATTTATATCATTTTACGTTTCTCGTTCAGCTTTTTTGTACAAACTTGTTGATATCCA
TTGCTGTTGACAAAGGGAATCAGGGGATCTTGAAGTTCCTATTCCGAAGTTCCTATTCTCTAGAAAGTAT
AGGAACTTCAGAGCGCTTTTGAAGCTAATTCGAGCTCGGTACCCGGGGATCCTCTAGAGTCGACCTGCAG
GCATGCCGCGCCCGGGGAGCCCAAGGGCACGCCCTGGCACCTCTAGAGGATCCCCGGGTACCGAGCTCGA
ATTCACTGGCCGTCGTTTTACAACGTCGTGACTGGGAAAACCCTGGCGTTACCCAACTTAATCGCCTTGC
AGCACATCCCCCTTTCGCCAGCTGGCGTAATAGCGAAGAGGCCCGCACCGATCGCCCTTCCCAACAGTTG
CGCAGCCTGAATGGCGAATGGCGATAAGCTAGCTTCACGCTGCCGCAAGCACTCAGGGCGCAAGGGCTGC
TAAAGGAAGCGGAACACGTAGAAAGCCAGTCCGCAGAAACGGTGCTGACCCCGGATGAATGTCAGCTACT
GGGCTATCTGGACAAGGGAAAACGCAAGCGCAAAGAGAAAGCAGGTAGCTTGCAGTGGGCTTACATGGCG
ATAGCTAGACTGGGCGGTTTTATGGACAGCAAGCGAACCGGAATTGCCAGCTGGGGCGCCCTCTGGTAAG
GTTGGGAAGCCCTGCAAAGTAAACTGGATGGCTTTCTTGCCGCCAAGGATCTGATGGCGCAGGGGATCAA
GATCTGATCAAGAGACAGGATGAGGATCGTTTCGCATGATTGAACAAGATGGATTGCACGCAGGTTCTCC
GGCCGCTTGGGTGGAGAGGCTATTCGGCTATGACTGGGCACAACAGACAATCGGCTGCTCTGATGCCGCC
GTGTTCCGGCTGTCAGCGCAGGGGCGCCCGGTTCTTTTTGTCAAGACCGACCTGTCCGGTGCCCTGAATG
AACTCCAAGACGAGGCAGCGCGGCTATCGTGGCTGGCCACGACGGGCGTTCCTTGCGCAGCTGTGCTCGA
CGTTGTCACTGAAGCGGGAAGGGACTGGCTGCTATTGGGCGAAGTGCCGGGGCAGGATCTCCTGTCATCT
CACCTTGCTCCTGCCGAGAAAGTATCCATCATGGCTGATGCAATGCGGCGGCTGCATACGCTTGATCCGG
CTACCTGCCCATTCGACCACCAAGCGAAACATCGCATCGAGCGAGCACGTACTCGGATGGAAGCCGGTCT
TGTCGATCAGGATGATCTGGACGAAGAGCATCAGGGGCTCGCGCCAGCCGAACTGTTCGCCAGGCTCAAG
GCGCGGATGCCCGACGGCGAGGATCTCGTCGTGACCCATGGCGATGCCTGCTTGCCGAATATCATGGTGG
AAAATGGCCGCTTTTCTGGATTCATCGACTGTGGCCGGCTGGGTGTGGCGGACCGCTATCAGGACATAGC
GTTGGCTACCCGTGATATTGCTGAAGAGCTTGGCGGCGAATGGGCTGACCGCTTCCTCGTGCTTTACGGT
ATCGCCGCTCCCGATTCGCAGCGCATCGCCTTCTATCGCCTTCTTGACGAGTTCTTCTGAGCGGGACTCT
GGGGTTCGCTAGAGGATCGATCCTTTTTAACCCATCACATATACCTGCCGTTCACTATTATTTAGTGAAA
TGAGATATTATGATATTTTCTGAATTGTGATTAAAAAGGCAACTTTATGCCCATGCAACAGAAACTATAA
AAAATACAGAGAATGAAAAGAAACAGATAGATTTTTTAGTTCTTTAGGCCCGTAGTCTGCAAATCCTTTT
ATGATTTTCTATCAAACAAAAGAGGAAAATAGACCAGTTGCAATCCAAACGAGAGTCTAATAGAATGAGG
TCGAAAAGTAAATCGCGCGGGTTTGTTACTGATAAAGCAGGCAAGACCTAAAATGTGTAAAGGGCAAAGT
GTATACTTTGGCGTCACCCCTTACATATTTTAGGTCTTTTTTTATTGTGCGTAACTAACTTGCCATCTTC
AAACAGGAGGGCTGGAAGAAGCAGACCGCTAACACAGTACATAAAAAAGGAGACATGAACGATGAACATC
AAAAAGTTTGCAAAACAAGCAACAGTATTAACCTTTACTACCGCACTGCTGGCAGGAGGCGCAACTCAAG
CGTTTGCGAAAGAAACGAACCAAAAGCCATATAAGGAAACATACGGCATTTCCCATATTACACGCCATGA
TATGCTGCAAATCCCTGAACAGCAAAAAAATGAAAAATATCAAGTTTCTGAATTTGATTCGTCCACAATT
AAAAATATCTCTTCTGCAAAAGGCCTGGACGTTTGGGACAGCTGGCCATTACAAAACGCTGACGGCACTG
TCGCAAACTATCACGGCTACCACATCGTCTTTGCATTAGCCGGAGATCCTAAAAATGCGGATGACACATC
GATTTACATGTTCTATCAAAAAGTCGGCGAAACTTCTATTGACAGCTGGAAAAACGCTGGCCGCGTCTTT
AAAGACAGCGACAAATTCGATGCAAATGATTCTATCCTAAAAGACCAAACACAAGAATGGTCAGGTTCAG
CCACATTTACATCTGACGGAAAAATCCGTTTATTCTACACTGATTTCTCCGGTAAACATTACGGCAAACA
AACACTGACAACTGCACAAGTTAACGTATCAGCATCAGACAGCTCTTTGAACATCAACGGTGTAGAGGAT
TATAAATCAATCTTTGACGGTGACGGAAAAACGTATCAAAATGTACAGCAGTTCATCGATGAAGGCAACT
ACAGCTCAGGCGACAACCATACGCTGAGAGATCCTCACTACGTAGAAGATAAAGGCCACAAATACTTAGT
ATTTGAAGCAAACACTGGAACTGAAGATGGCTACCAAGGCGAAGAATCTTTATTTAACAAAGCATACTAT
GGCAAAAGCACATCATTCTTCCGTCAAGAAAGTCAAAAACTTCTGCAAAGCGATAAAAAACGCACGGCTG
AGTTAGCAAACGGCGCTCTCGGTATGATTGAGCTAAACGATGATTACACACTGAAAAAAGTGATGAAACC
GCTGATTGCATCTAACACAGTAACAGATGAAATTGAACGCGCGAACGTCTTTAAAATGAACGGCAAATGG
TACCTGTTCACTGACTCCCGCGGATCAAAAATGACGATTGACGGCATTACGTCTAACGATATTTACATGC
TTGGTTATGTTTCTAATTCTTTAACTGGCCCATACAAGCCGCTGAACAAAACTGGCCTTGTGTTAAAAAT
GGATCTTGATCCTAACGATGTAACCTTTACTTACTCACACTTCGCTGTACCTCAAGCGAAAGGAAACAAT
GTCGTGATTACAAGCTATATGACAAACAGAGGATTCTACGCAGACAAACAATCAACGTTTGCGCCGAGCT
TCCTGCTGAACATCAAAGGCAAGAAAACATCTGTTGTCAAAGACAGCATCCTTGAACAAGGACAATTAAC
AGTTAACAAATAAAAACGCAAAAGAAAATGCCGATGGGTACCGAGCGAAATGACCGACCAAGCGACGCCC
AACCTGCCATCACGAGATTTCGATTCCACCGCCGCCTTCTATGAAAGGTTGGGCTTCGGAATCGTTTTCC
GGGACGCCCTCGCGGACGTGCTCATAGTCCACGACGCCCGTGATTTTGTAGCCCTGGCCGACGGCCAGCA
GGTAGGCCGACAGGCTCATGCCGGCCGCCGCCGCCTTTTCCTCAATCGCTCTTCGTTCGTCTGGAAGGCA
GTACACCTTGATAGGTGGGCTGCCCTTCCTGGTTGGCTTGGTTTCATCAGCCATCCGCTTGCCCTCATCT
GTTACGCCGGCGGTAGCCGGCCAGCCTCGCAGAGCAGGATTCCCGTTGAGCACCGCCAGGTGCGAATAAG
GGACAGTGAAGAAGGAACACCCGCTCGCGGGTGGGCCTACTTCACCTATCCTGCCCGGCTGACGCCGTTG
GATACACCAAGGAAAGTCTACACGAACCCTTTGGCAAAATCCTGTATATCGTGCGAAAAAGGATGGATAT
ACCGAAAAAATCGCTATAATGACCCCGAAGCAGGGTTATGCAGCGGAAAAGCGCTGCTTCCCTGCTGTTT
TGTGGAATATCTACCGACTGGAAACAGGCAAATGCAGGAAATTACTGAACTGAGGGGACAGGCGAGAGAC
GATGCCAAAGAGCTCCTGAAAATCTCGATAACTCAAAAAATACGCCCGGTAGTGATCTTATTTCATTATG
GTGAAAGTTGGAACCTCTTACGTGCCGATCAACGTCTCATTTTCGCCAAAAGTTGGCCCAGGGCTTCCCG
GTATCAACAGGGACACCAGGATTTATTTATTCTGCGAAGTGATCTTCCGTCACAGGTATTTATTCGGCGC
AAAGTGCGTCGGGTGATGCTGCCAACTTACTGATTTAGTGTATGATGGTGTTTTTGAGGTGCTCCAGTGG
CTTCTGTTTCTATCAGCTCCTGAAAATCTCGATAACTCAAAAAATACGCCCGGTAGTGATCTTATTTCAT
TATGGTGAAAGTTGGAACCTCTTACGTGCCGATCAACGTCTCATTTTCGCCAAAAGTTGGCCCAGGGCTT
CCCGGTATCAACAGGGACACCAGGATTTATTTATTCTGCGAAGTGATCTTCCGTCACAGGTATTTATTCG
GCGCAAAGTGCGTCGGGTGATGCTGCCAACTTACTGATTTAGTGTATGATGGTGTTTTTGAGGTGCTCCA
GTGGCTTCTGTTTCTATCAGGGCTGGATGATCCTCCAGCGCGGGGATCTCATGCTGGAGTTCTTCGCCCA
CCCCAAAAGGATCTAGGTGAAGATCCTTTTTGATAATCTCATGACCAAAATCCCTTAACGTGAGTTTTCG
TTCCACTGAGCGTCAGACCCCGTAGAAAAGATCAAAGGATCTTCTTGAGATCCTTTTTTTCTGCGCGTAA
TCTGCTGCTTGCAAACAAAAAAACCACCGCTACCAGCGGTGGTTTGTTTGCCGGATCAAGAGCTACCAAC
TCTTTTTCCGAAGGTAACTGGCTTCAGCAGAGCGCAGATACCAAATACTGTTCTTCTAGTGTAGCCGTAG
TTAGGCCACCACTTCAAGAACTCTGTAGCACCGCCTACATACCTCGCTCTGCTAATCCTGTTACCAGTGG
CTGCTGCCAGTGGCGATAAGTCGTGTCTTACCGGGTTGGACTCAAGACGATAGTTACCGGATAAGGCGCA
GCGGTCGGGCTGAACGGGGGGTTCGTGCACACAGCCCAGCTTGGAGCGAACGACCTACACCGAACTGAGA
TACCTACAGCGTGAGCTATGAGAAAGCGCCACGCTTCCCGAAGGGAGAAAGGCGGACAGGTATCCGGTAA
GCGGCAGGGTCGGAACAGGAGAGCGCACGAGGGAGCTTCCAGGGGGAAACGCCTGGTATCTTTATAGTCC
TGTCGGGTTTCGCCACCTCTGACTTGAGCGTCGATTTTTGTGATGCTCGTCAGGGGGGCGGAGCCTATGG
AAAAACGCCAGCAACGCGGCCTTTTTACGGTTCCTGGCCTTTTGCTGGCCTTTTGCTCACATGTTCTTTC
CTGCGTTATCCCCTGATTCTGTGGATAACCGTATTACCGCCTTTGAGTGAGCTGATACCGCTCGCCGCAG
CCGAACGACCGAGCGCAGCGAGTCAGTGAGCGAGGAAGCGGAAGAGCGCCCAATACGCAAACCGCCTCTC
CCCGCGCGTTGGCCGATTCATTAATGCAGCTGGCACGACAGGTTTCCCGACTGGAAAGCGGGCAGTGAGC
GCAACGCAATTAATGTGAGTTAGCTCA
