>Addgene plasmid #68379 | pJH123 | addgene partial sequence | sequence record 125362 | Hygro-R 5'-tatccacgccctcctacatc-3'
CGGTGAGTTCAGGCTTTTTCATATCTTGCCCCCCGGGATCTGTTGTAAGGAGTCTAGAGCTTGGAGGTCT
GATTTTCTCAGTCTCCAGAGATGTGTTTATATAGGTAGTAACCTTTTTGATATCAGCCACAAGTGTGTGG
GAATCTTATCTTCGGATTTCAATTAGGAATTAACCTTATTGAATTCTCTTGAAAGGAAGTCCGCAAAGTG
GTTGTCGGTTCCTTTAATATGTTCAACATCAAACGAATAGTGGCTAAGCCATGCTTGCCATCTGATGTTT
CTTCCAAGTTTTGAATCTCCTTTGTAATTAAGGTTAACAAAACTCTTGAAATGAGTATTATCTGTCCTAA
TCAGAAAATGAACAGGAGTTAGATAAATACTGAATTTCTTTATAGTATTTATTACCGCCAATGTCTCTTT
GTCATTGCTGTGGTAATTCGGCATGCCTGCAGGTCGACTCTAGAGGATCCCCGGGTACCGAGCTCGAATT
AGCTTCAAAAGCGCTCTGAAGTTCCTATACTTTCTAGAGAATAGGAACTTCGGAATAGGAACTTCAAGAT
CCCCTGATTCCCTTTGTCAACAGCAATGGATATC
