>Addgene plasmid #68379 | pJH123 | addgene partial sequence | sequence record 127724 | CAT-F3 5'-tgtcggcagaatgcttaatg-3'
GCGGGGCGTAAAGATCTGGATCCGGCTTACTAAAAGCCAGATAACAGTATGCGTATTTGCGCGCTGATTT
TTGCGGTATAAGAATATATACTGATATGTATACCCGAAGTATGTCAAAAAGAGGTATGCTATGAAGCAGC
GTATTACAGTGACAGTTGACAGCGACAGCTATCAGTTGCTCAAGGCATATATGATGTCAATATCTCCGGT
CTGGTAAGCACAACCATGCAGAATGAAGCCCGTCGTCTGCGTGCCGAACGCTGGAAAGCGGAAAATCAGG
AAGGGATGGCTGAGGTCGCCCGGTTTATTGAAATGAACGGCTCTTTTGCTGACGAGAACAGGGGCTGGTG
AAATGCAGTTTAAGGTTTACACCTATAAAAGAGAGAGCCGTTATCGTCTGTTTGTGGATGTACAGAGTGA
TATTATTGACACGCCCGGGCGACGGATGGTGATCCCCCTGGCCAGTGCACGTCTGCTGTCAGATAAAGTC
TCCCGTGAACTTTACCCGGTGGTGCATATCGGGGATGAAAGCTGGCGCATGATGACCACCGATATGGCCA
GTGTGCCGGTCTCCGTTATCGGGGAAGAAGTGGCTGATCTCAGCCACCGCGAAAATGACATCAAAAACGC
CATTAACCTGATGTTCTGGGGAATATAAATGTCAGGCTCCCTTATACACAGCCAGTCTGCAGGTCGACCA
TAGTGACTGAATATGTTG
