>Addgene plasmid #68379 | pJH123 | addgene partial sequence | sequence record 127726 | CAT-R 5'-GCAACTGACTGAAATGCCTC-3'
TGATTTTTTTCTCCATTTTAGCTTCCTTAGCTCCTGAAAATCTCGACGGATCCTAACTCAAAATCCACAC
ATTATACGAGCCGGAAGCATAAAGTGTAAAGCCTGGGGTGCCTAATGCGGCCGCCATAGTGACTGGATAT
GTTGTGTTTTACAGTATTATGTAGTCTGTTTTTTATGCAAAATCTAATTTAATATATTGATATTTATATC
ATTTTACGTTTCTCGTTCAGCTTTTTTGTACAAACTTGTTGATATCCATTGCTGTTGACAAAGGGAATCA
GGGGATCTTGAAGTTCCTATTCCGAAGTTCCTATTCTCTAGAAAGTATAGGAACTTCAGAGCGCTTTTGA
AGCTAATTCGAGCTCGG
